Addgene plasmid #77749: OXSR1 gRNA (BRDN0001149240)
Purpose: 3rd generation lentiviral gRNA plasmid targeting human OXSR1
Depositing lab: John Doench & David Root. Depositing organization: Broad Institute. Publication: Optimized sgRNA design to maximize activity and minimize off-target effects of CRISPR-Cas9. Doench JG, Fusi N, Sullender M, Hegde M, Vaimberg EW, Donovan KF, Smith I, Tothova Z, Wilen C, Orchard R, Virgin HW, Listgarten J, Root DE. Nat Biotechnol. 2016 Jan 18. doi: 10.1038/nbt.3437. PubMed 26780180.
Backbone
  Vector backbone: lentiGuide-Puro
  Backbone manufacturer: Zhang Lab (Addgene plasmid # 52963)
  Vector type: Mammalian Expression, Lentiviral, CRISPR
  Selectable markers: Puromycin
Growth in bacteria
  Bacterial resistance: Ampicillin, 100 μg/mL
  Growth temperature: 37°C
  Growth strain: DH5alpha
  Copy number: High Copy
Gene/Insert
  Gene/Insert name: OXSR1 (alt names: OXSR1; NM_005109.2)
  gRNA/shRNA sequence: TGAGAAATGTCAAACTAGCA
  Species: H. sapiens (human)
  Entrez Gene: OXSR1 (a.k.a. OSR1)
  Promoter: hU6
  Cloning method: Unknown
  Sequencing primers: 5′ U6-F; 3′ pS2-R
Terms and licenses: Academic/Nonprofit Terms; Industry Terms: Not Available to Industry
Depositor comments: The gRNA was designed to target the following Genbank reference sequence(s): NM_005109.2. Note that this plasmid does NOT contain Cas9. It should be used in conjunction with lentiCas9-Blast (Addgene #52962) or otherwise with cell lines already expressing Cas9. Browse the full kinome gRNA library at http://www.addgene.org/pooled-library/broadgpp-human-kinome/ or visit http://www.broadinstitute.org/rnai/public/ for detailed protocols and information.
How to cite: OXSR1 gRNA (BRDN0001149240) was a gift from John Doench & David Root (Addgene plasmid # 77749 ; http://n2t.net/addgene:77749 ; RRID:Addgene_77749)
