[The description below was written by a language model from this plasmid's Addgene catalogue record and pLannotate feature annotations shown in this document.]
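Description:
OXSR1 gRNA (BRDN0001149240) is a third-generation lentiviral CRISPR guide plasmid built on the lentiGuide-Puro backbone and designed to target human OXSR1 (also known as OSR1), with the guide designed against the reference transcript NM_005109.2. It is propagated in E. coli as a high-copy plasmid through a ColE1/pUC-type origin and selected with ampicillin via the β-lactamase gene. The bacterial backbone also carries an f1 origin, an SV40 origin and poly(A) signal, and residual lac, T7 and T3 promoter elements from the parental cloning vector.

The lentiviral transfer cassette begins with an RSV promoter fused to a truncated HIV-1 5' LTR, which makes genomic RNA production Tat-independent. This is followed by the Ψ packaging signal with a partial gag sequence and the Rev response element for nuclear export of the unspliced transcript. Within the provirus, a human U6 RNA polymerase III promoter drives the 20-nt OXSR1 spacer joined to the Streptococcus pyogenes Cas9 guide RNA scaffold. A cPPT/CTS element lies downstream of the scaffold and aids nuclear import of the viral genome. A separate EF-1α promoter, annotated as the core promoter plus intron A, expresses puromycin N-acetyltransferase for selection of transduced mammalian cells, with a WPRE to enhance transcript expression. The cassette ends in a self-inactivating ΔU3 3' LTR.

The plasmid does not encode Cas9, so it is intended for use alongside a separate Cas9 vector such as lentiCas9-Blast, or in cells already expressing Cas9. It is an individual clone corresponding to a human kinome gRNA library, used for Cas9-mediated targeting of OXSR1.
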