Features (pLannotate 1.2.2; 29 found; start..end, strand, type, name):
     14..80      +  CDS            small t antigen (fragment): SV40 (simian virus 40) small t antigen
    106..317     +  promoter       EF-1α core promoter: core promoter for human elongation factor EF-1α
    318..1256    +  intron         EF-1α intron A: intron upstream of the start codon of human EF-1α
   1278..1877    +  CDS            PuroR (fragment): puromycin N-acetyltransferase; pac from Streptomyces; confers resistance to puromycin
   1893..2481    +  misc_feature   WPRE: woodchuck hepatitis virus posttranscriptional regulatory element
   2532..2551    +  misc_feature   cPPT/CTS (fragment): central polypurine tract and central termination sequence of HIV-1
   2553..2786    +  LTR            3' LTR (ΔU3): self-inactivating 3' long terminal repeat (LTR) from HIV-1
   2864..2985    +  polyA_signal   SV40 poly(A) signal: SV40 polyadenylation signal
   3025..3160    +  rep_origin     SV40 ori: SV40 origin of replication
   3181..3199    -  promoter       T7 promoter: promoter for bacteriophage T7 RNA polymerase
   3207..3362    +  CDS            lacZα (fragment): LacZα fragment of β-galactosidase; lacZ fragment
   3367..3795    +  rep_origin     f1 ori (sequence partly withheld): f1 bacteriophage origin of replication; arrow indicates direction of (+) strand synthesis
   3848..3952    +  promoter       AmpR promoter: bla
   3953..4813    +  CDS            AmpR: β-lactamase; bla; confers resistance to ampicillin, carbenicillin, and related antibiotics
   4984..5572    +  rep_origin     ori: high-copy-number ColE1/pMB1/pBR322/pUC origin of replication
   5755..5847    +  CDS            lacI (fragment): lac repressor; lacI; The lac repressor binds to the lac operator to inhibit transcription in E. coli. This inhibition can be relieved by adding lactose or isopropyl-β-D-thiogalactopyranoside (IPTG).
   5860..5881    +  protein_bind   CAP binding site: CAP binding activates transcription in the presence of cAMP. E. coli catabolite activator protein
   5896..5926    +  promoter       lac promoter: promoter for the E. coli lac operon
   5934..5950    +  protein_bind   lac operator: The lac repressor binds to the lac operator to inhibit transcription in E. coli. This inhibition can be relieved by adding lactose or isopropyl-β-D-thiogalactopyranoside (IPTG). lac repressor encoded by lacI
   5995..6013    +  promoter       T3 promoter: promoter for bacteriophage T3 RNA polymerase
   6041..6267    +  promoter       RSV promoter: Rous sarcoma virus enhancer/promoter
   6268..6448    +  LTR            5' LTR (truncated): truncated 5' long terminal repeat (LTR) from HIV-1
   6495..6620    +  misc_feature   HIV-1 Ψ: packaging signal of human immunodeficiency virus type 1
   6604..6967    +  CDS            HIV-1 gag (fragment): gag protein from human immunodeficiency virus 1; gag
   7113..7346    +  misc_feature   RRE: The Rev response element (RRE) of HIV-1 allows for Rev-dependent mRNA export from the nucleus to the cytoplasm.
   7723..7749    +  CDS            Rev (fragment): human immunodeficiency virus 1 (HIV-1) Rev protein; rev; enhances nuclear export of unspliced and incompletely spliced viral mRNAs
   7753..7993    +  promoter       U6 promoter: RNA polymerase III promoter for human U6 snRNA
   8023..8098    +  misc_RNA       gRNA scaffold: guide RNA scaffold for the Streptococcus pyogenes CRISPR/Cas9 system
   8154..8271    +  misc_feature   cPPT/CTS: central polypurine tract and central termination sequence of HIV-1
>Addgene plasmid #77749 | OXSR1 gRNA (BRDN0001149240) | addgene full sequence | sequence record 189046 | Addgene Assembled Sequence
CCCGGGTGCAAAGATGGATAAAGTTTTAAACAGAGAGGAATCTTTGCAGCTAATGGACCTTCTAGGTCTT
GAAAGGAGTGGGAATTGGCTCCGGTGCCCGTCAGTGGGCAGAGCGCACATCGCCCACAGTCCCCGAGAAG
TTGGGGGGAGGGGTCGGCAATTGATCCGGTGCCTAGAGAAGGTGGCGCGGGGTAAACTGGGAAAGTGATG
TCGTGTACTGGCTCCGCCTTTTTCCCGAGGGTGGGGGAGAACCGTATATAAGTGCAGTAGTCGCCGTGAA
CGTTCTTTTTCGCAACGGGTTTGCCGCCAGAACACAGGTAAGTGCCGTGTGTGGTTCCCGCGGGCCTGGC
CTCTTTACGGGTTATGGCCCTTGCGTGCCTTGAATTACTTCCACCTGGCTGCAGTACGTGATTCTTGATC
CCGAGCTTCGGGTTGGAAGTGGGTGGGAGAGTTCGAGGCCTTGCGCTTAAGGAGCCCCTTCGCCTCGTGC
TTGAGTTGAGGCCTGGCCTGGGCGCTGGGGCCGCCGCGTGCGAATCTGGTGGCACCTTCGCGCCTGTCTC
GCTGCTTTCGATAAGTCTCTAGCCATTTAAAATTTTTGATGACCTGCTGCGACGCTTTTTTTCTGGCAAG
ATAGTCTTGTAAATGCGGGCCAAGATCTGCACACTGGTATTTCGGTTTTTGGGGCCGCGGGCGGCGACGG
GGCCCGTGCGTCCCAGCGCACATGTTCGGCGAGGCGGGGCCTGCGAGCGCGGCCACCGAGAATCGGACGG
GGGTAGTCTCAAGCTGGCCGGCCTGCTCTGGTGCCTGGCCTCGCGCCGCCGTGTATCGCCCCGCCCTGGG
CGGCAAGGCTGGCCCGGTCGGCACCAGTTGCGTGAGCGGAAAGATGGCCGCTTCCCGGCCCTGCTGCAGG
GAGCTCAAAATGGAGGACGCGGCGCTCGGGAGAGCGGGCGGGTGAGTCACCCACACAAAGGAAAAGGGCC
TTTCCGTCCTCAGCCGTCGCTTCATGTGACTCCACGGAGTACCGGGCGCCGTCCAGGCACCTCGATTAGT
TCTCGAGCTTTTGGAGTACGTCGTCTTTAGGTTGGGGGGAGGGGTTTTATGCGATGGAGTTTCCCCACAC
TGAGTGGGTGGAGACTGAAGTTAGGCCAGCTTGGCACTTGATGTAATTCTCCTTGGAATTTGCCCTTTTT
GAGTTTGGATCTTGGTTCATTCTCAAGCCTCAGACAGTGGTTCAAAGTTTTTTTCTTCCATTTCAGGTGT
CGTGACGTACGGCCACCATGACCGAGTACAAGCCCACGGTGCGCCTCGCCACCCGCGACGACGTCCCCAG
GGCCGTACGCACCCTCGCCGCCGCGTTCGCCGACTACCCCGCCACGCGCCACACCGTCGATCCGGACCGC
CACATCGAGCGGGTCACCGAGCTGCAAGAACTCTTCCTCACGCGCGTCGGGCTCGACATCGGCAAGGTGT
GGGTCGCGGACGACGGCGCCGCCGTGGCGGTCTGGACCACGCCGGAGAGCGTCGAAGCGGGGGCGGTGTT
CGCCGAGATCGGCCCGCGCATGGCCGAGTTGAGCGGTTCCCGGCTGGCCGCGCAGCAACAGATGGAAGGC
CTCCTGGCGCCGCACCGGCCCAAGGAGCCCGCGTGGTTCCTGGCCACCGTCGGAGTCTCGCCCGACCACC
AGGGCAAGGGTCTGGGCAGCGCCGTCGTGCTCCCCGGAGTGGAGGCGGCCGAGCGCGCCGGGGTGCCCGC
CTTCCTGGAGACCTCCGCGCCCCGCAACCTCCCCTTCTACGAGCGGCTCGGCTTCACCGTCACCGCCGAC
GTCGAGGTGCCCGAAGGACCGCGCACCTGGTGCATGACCCGCAAGCCCGGTGCCTGAACGCGTTAAGTCG
ACAATCAACCTCTGGATTACAAAATTTGTGAAAGATTGACTGGTATTCTTAACTATGTTGCTCCTTTTAC
GCTATGTGGATACGCTGCTTTAATGCCTTTGTATCATGCTATTGCTTCCCGTATGGCTTTCATTTTCTCC
TCCTTGTATAAATCCTGGTTGCTGTCTCTTTATGAGGAGTTGTGGCCCGTTGTCAGGCAACGTGGCGTGG
TGTGCACTGTGTTTGCTGACGCAACCCCCACTGGTTGGGGCATTGCCACCACCTGTCAGCTCCTTTCCGG
GACTTTCGCTTTCCCCCTCCCTATTGCCACGGCGGAACTCATCGCCGCCTGCCTTGCCCGCTGCTGGACA
GGGGCTCGGCTGTTGGGCACTGACAATTCCGTGGTGTTGTCGGGGAAATCATCGTCCTTTCCTTGGCTGC
TCGCCTGTGTTGCCACCTGGATTCTGCGCGGGACGTCCTTCTGCTACGTCCCTTCGGCCCTCAATCCAGC
GGACCTTCCTTCCCGCGGCCTGCTGCCGGCTCTGCGGCCTCTTCCGCGTCTTCGCCTTCGCCCTCAGACG
AGTCGGATCTCCCTTTGGGCCGCCTCCCCGCGTCGACTTTAAGACCAATGACTTACAAGGCAGCTGTAGA
TCTTAGCCACTTTTTAAAAGAAAAGGGGGGACTGGAAGGGCTAATTCACTCCCAACGAAGACAAGATCTG
CTTTTTGCTTGTACTGGGTCTCTCTGGTTAGACCAGATCTGAGCCTGGGAGCTCTCTGGCTAACTAGGGA
ACCCACTGCTTAAGCCTCAATAAAGCTTGCCTTGAGTGCTTCAAGTAGTGTGTGCCCGTCTGTTGTGTGA
CTCTGGTAACTAGAGATCCCTCAGACCCTTTTAGTCAGTGTGGAAAATCTCTAGCAGTACGTATAGTAGT
TCATGTCATCTTATTATTCAGTATTTATAACTTGCAAAGAAATGAATATCAGAGAGTGAGAGGAACTTGT
TTATTGCAGCTTATAATGGTTACAAATAAAGCAATAGCATCACAAATTTCACAAATAAAGCATTTTTTTC
ACTGCATTCTAGTTGTGGTTTGTCCAAACTCATCAATGTATCTTATCATGTCTGGCTCTAGCTATCCCGC
CCCTAACTCCGCCCATCCCGCCCCTAACTCCGCCCAGTTCCGCCCATTCTCCGCCCCATGGCTGACTAAT
TTTTTTTATTTATGCAGAGGCCGAGGCCGCCTCGGCCTCTGAGCTATTCCAGAAGTAGTGAGGAGGCTTT
TTTGGAGGCCTAGGGACGTACCCAATTCGCCCTATAGTGAGTCGTATTACGCGCGCTCACTGGCCGTCGT
TTTACAACGTCGTGACTGGGAAAACCCTGGCGTTACCCAACTTAATCGCCTTGCAGCACATCCCCCTTTC
GCCAGCTGGCGTAATAGCGAAGAGGCCCGCACCGATCGCCCTTCCCAACAGTTGCGCAGCCTGAATGGCG
AATGGG
[124 nt withheld, positions 3367-3490]
C
[91 nt withheld, positions 3492-3582]
A
[49 nt withheld, positions 3584-3632]
CCTTTGACGTTGGAGTCCACGTTCTTT
[37 nt withheld, positions 3660-3696]
ACCCTATCTCGGTCTATTCTTTTGATTTATAAGGGATTTTGCCGATTTCGGCCTATTGGTTAAAAAATGA
GCTGATTTAACAAAAATTTAACGCGAATTTTAACAAAATATTAACGCTTACAATTTAGGTGGCACTTTTC
GGGGAAATGTGCGCGGAACCCCTATTTGTTTATTTTTCTAAATACATTCAAATATGTATCCGCTCATGAG
ACAATAACCCTGATAAATGCTTCAATAATATTGAAAAAGGAAGAGTATGAGTATTCAACATTTCCGTGTC
GCCCTTATTCCCTTTTTTGCGGCATTTTGCCTTCCTGTTTTTGCTCACCCAGAAACGCTGGTGAAAGTAA
AAGATGCTGAAGATCAGTTGGGTGCACGAGTGGGTTACATCGAACTGGATCTCAACAGCGGTAAGATCCT
TGAGAGTTTTCGCCCCGAAGAACGTTTTCCAATGATGAGCACTTTTAAAGTTCTGCTATGTGGCGCGGTA
TTATCCCGTATTGACGCCGGGCAAGAGCAACTCGGTCGCCGCATACACTATTCTCAGAATGACTTGGTTG
AGTACTCACCAGTCACAGAAAAGCATCTTACGGATGGCATGACAGTAAGAGAATTATGCAGTGCTGCCAT
AACCATGAGTGATAACACTGCGGCCAACTTACTTCTGACAACGATCGGAGGACCGAAGGAGCTAACCGCT
TTTTTGCACAACATGGGGGATCATGTAACTCGCCTTGATCGTTGGGAACCGGAGCTGAATGAAGCCATAC
CAAACGACGAGCGTGACACCACGATGCCTGTAGCAATGGCAACAACGTTGCGCAAACTATTAACTGGCGA
ACTACTTACTCTAGCTTCCCGGCAACAATTAATAGACTGGATGGAGGCGGATAAAGTTGCAGGACCACTT
CTGCGCTCGGCCCTTCCGGCTGGCTGGTTTATTGCTGATAAATCTGGAGCCGGTGAGCGTGGGTCTCGCG
GTATCATTGCAGCACTGGGGCCAGATGGTAAGCCCTCCCGTATCGTAGTTATCTACACGACGGGGAGTCA
GGCAACTATGGATGAACGAAATAGACAGATCGCTGAGATAGGTGCCTCACTGATTAAGCATTGGTAACTG
TCAGACCAAGTTTACTCATATATACTTTAGATTGATTTAAAACTTCATTTTTAATTTAAAAGGATCTAGG
TGAAGATCCTTTTTGATAATCTCATGACCAAAATCCCTTAACGTGAGTTTTCGTTCCACTGAGCGTCAGA
CCCCGTAGAAAAGATCAAAGGATCTTCTTGAGATCCTTTTTTTCTGCGCGTAATCTGCTGCTTGCAAACA
AAAAAACCACCGCTACCAGCGGTGGTTTGTTTGCCGGATCAAGAGCTACCAACTCTTTTTCCGAAGGTAA
CTGGCTTCAGCAGAGCGCAGATACCAAATACTGTTCTTCTAGTGTAGCCGTAGTTAGGCCACCACTTCAA
GAACTCTGTAGCACCGCCTACATACCTCGCTCTGCTAATCCTGTTACCAGTGGCTGCTGCCAGTGGCGAT
AAGTCGTGTCTTACCGGGTTGGACTCAAGACGATAGTTACCGGATAAGGCGCAGCGGTCGGGCTGAACGG
GGGGTTCGTGCACACAGCCCAGCTTGGAGCGAACGACCTACACCGAACTGAGATACCTACAGCGTGAGCT
ATGAGAAAGCGCCACGCTTCCCGAAGGGAGAAAGGCGGACAGGTATCCGGTAAGCGGCAGGGTCGGAACA
GGAGAGCGCACGAGGGAGCTTCCAGGGGGAAACGCCTGGTATCTTTATAGTCCTGTCGGGTTTCGCCACC
TCTGACTTGAGCGTCGATTTTTGTGATGCTCGTCAGGGGGGCGGAGCCTATGGAAAAACGCCAGCAACGC
GGCCTTTTTACGGTTCCTGGCCTTTTGCTGGCCTTTTGCTCACATGTTCTTTCCTGCGTTATCCCCTGAT
TCTGTGGATAACCGTATTACCGCCTTTGAGTGAGCTGATACCGCTCGCCGCAGCCGAACGACCGAGCGCA
GCGAGTCAGTGAGCGAGGAAGCGGAAGAGCGCCCAATACGCAAACCGCCTCTCCCCGCGCGTTGGCCGAT
TCATTAATGCAGCTGGCACGACAGGTTTCCCGACTGGAAAGCGGGCAGTGAGCGCAACGCAATTAATGTG
AGTTAGCTCACTCATTAGGCACCCCAGGCTTTACACTTTATGCTTCCGGCTCGTATGTTGTGTGGAATTG
TGAGCGGATAACAATTTCACACAGGAAACAGCTATGACCATGATTACGCCAAGCGCGCAATTAACCCTCA
CTAAAGGGAACAAAAGCTGGAGCTGCAAGCTTAATGTAGTCTTATGCAATACTCTTGTAGTCTTGCAACA
TGGTAACGATGAGTTAGCAACATGCCTTACAAGGAGAGAAAAAGCACCGTGCATGCCGATTGGTGGAAGT
AAGGTGGTACGATCGTGCCTTATTAGGAAGGCAACAGACGGGTCTGACATGGATTGGACGAACCACTGAA
TTGCCGCATTGCAGAGATATTGTATTTAAGTGCCTAGCTCGATACATAAACGGGTCTCTCTGGTTAGACC
AGATCTGAGCCTGGGAGCTCTCTGGCTAACTAGGGAACCCACTGCTTAAGCCTCAATAAAGCTTGCCTTG
AGTGCTTCAAGTAGTGTGTGCCCGTCTGTTGTGTGACTCTGGTAACTAGAGATCCCTCAGACCCTTTTAG
TCAGTGTGGAAAATCTCTAGCAGTGGCGCCCGAACAGGGACTTGAAAGCGAAAGGGAAACCAGAGGAGCT
CTCTCGACGCAGGACTCGGCTTGCTGAAGCGCGCACGGCAAGAGGCGAGGGGCGGCGACTGGTGAGTACG
CCAAAAATTTTGACTAGCGGAGGCTAGAAGGAGAGAGATGGGTGCGAGAGCGTCAGTATTAAGCGGGGGA
GAATTAGATCGCGATGGGAAAAAATTCGGTTAAGGCCAGGGGGAAAGAAAAAATATAAATTAAAACATAT
AGTATGGGCAAGCAGGGAGCTAGAACGATTCGCAGTTAATCCTGGCCTGTTAGAAACATCAGAAGGCTGT
AGACAAATACTGGGACAGCTACAACCATCCCTTCAGACAGGATCAGAAGAACTTAGATCATTATATAATA
CAGTAGCAACCCTCTATTGTGTGCATCAAAGGATAGAGATAAAAGACACCAAGGAAGCTTTAGACAAGAT
AGAGGAAGAGCAAAACAAAAGTAAGACCACCGCACAGCAAGCGGCCGCTGATCTTCAGACCTGGAGGAGG
AGATATGAGGGACAATTGGAGAAGTGAATTATATAAATATAAAGTAGTAAAAATTGAACCATTAGGAGTA
GCACCCACCAAGGCAAAGAGAAGAGTGGTGCAGAGAGAAAAAAGAGCAGTGGGAATAGGAGCTTTGTTCC
TTGGGTTCTTGGGAGCAGCAGGAAGCACTATGGGCGCAGCGTCAATGACGCTGACGGTACAGGCCAGACA
ATTATTGTCTGGTATAGTGCAGCAGCAGAACAATTTGCTGAGGGCTATTGAGGCGCAACAGCATCTGTTG
CAACTCACAGTCTGGGGCATCAAGCAGCTCCAGGCAAGAATCCTGGCTGTGGAAAGATACCTAAAGGATC
AACAGCTCCTGGGGATTTGGGGTTGCTCTGGAAAACTCATTTGCACCACTGCTGTGCCTTGGAATGCTAG
TTGGAGTAATAAATCTCTGGAACAGATTTGGAATCACACGACCTGGATGGAGTGGGACAGAGAAATTAAC
AATTACACAAGCTTAATACACTCCTTAATTGAAGAATCGCAAAACCAGCAAGAAAAGAATGAACAAGAAT
TATTGGAATTAGATAAATGGGCAAGTTTGTGGAATTGGTTTAACATAACAAATTGGCTGTGGTATATAAA
ATTATTCATAATGATAGTAGGAGGCTTGGTAGGTTTAAGAATAGTTTTTGCTGTACTTTCTATAGTGAAT
AGAGTTAGGCAGGGATATTCACCATTATCGTTTCAGACCCACCTCCCAACCCCGAGGGGACCCAGAGAGG
GCCTATTTCCCATGATTCCTTCATATTTGCATATACGATACAAGGCTGTTAGAGAGATAATTAGAATTAA
TTTGACTGTAAACACAAAGATATTAGTACAAAATACGTGACGTAGAAAGTAATAATTTCTTGGGTAGTTT
GCAGTTTTAAAATTATGTTTTAAAATGGACTATCATATGCTTACCGTAACTTGAAAGTATTTCGATTTCT
TGGCTTTATATATCTTGTGGAAAGGACGAAACACCGTGAGAAATGTCAAACTAGCAGTTTTAGAGCTAGA
AATAGCAAGTTAAAATAAGGCTAGTCCGTTATCAACTTGAAAAAGTGGCACCGAGTCGGTGCTTTTTTAA
GCTTGGCGTAACTAGATCTTGAGACAAATGGCAGTATTCATCCACAATTTTAAAAGAAAAGGGGGGATTG
GGGGGTACAGTGCAGGGGAAAGAATAGTAGACATAATAGCAACAGACATACAAACTAAAGAATTACAAAA
ACAAATTACAAAAATTCAAAATTTTCGGGTTTATTACAGGGACAGCAGAGATCCACTTTGGCGCCGGCTC
GAGGGGG
