>Addgene plasmid #77749 | OXSR1 gRNA (BRDN0001149240) | depositor partial sequence | sequence record 145209 | Target Sequence
TGAGAAATGTCAAACTAGCA
