>Addgene plasmid #77749 | OXSR1 gRNA (BRDN0001149240) | addgene partial sequence | sequence record 149723 | hU6-F 5'-GAGGGCCTATTTCCCATGATT-3'
ATTAGAATTAATTTGACTGTAAACACAAAGATATTAGTACAAAATACGTGACGTAGAAAGTAATAATTTC
TTGGGTAGTTTGCAGCTTTTAAAATTATGTTTTAAAATGGACTATCATATGCTTACCGTAACTTGAAAGT
ATTTCGATTTCTTGGCTTTATATATCTTGTGGAAAGGACGAAACACCGTGAGAAATGTCAAACTAGCAGT
TTTAGAGCTAGAAATAGCAAGTTAAAATAAGGCTAGTCCGTTATCAACTTGAAAAAGTGGCACCGAGTCG
GTGCTTTTTTAAGCTTGGCGTAACTAGATCTTGAGACAAATGGCAGTATTCATCCACAATTTTAAAAGAA
AAGGGGGGATTGGGGGGTACAGTGCAGGGGAAAGAATAGTAGACATAATAGCAACAGACATACAAACTAA
AGAATTACAAAAACAAATTACAAAAATTCAAAATTTTCGGGTTTATTACAGGGACAGCAGAGATCCACTT
TGGCGCCGGCTCGAGGGGGCCCGGGTGCAAAGATGGATAAAGTTTTAAACAGAGAGGAATCTTTGCAGCT
AATGGACCTTCTAGGTCTTGAAAGGAGTGGGAATTGGCTCCGGTGCCCGTCAGTGGGCAGAGCGCACATC
GC
